Addgene plasmid #18649: T4 Lysozyme T157S
Depositing lab: Brian Matthews. Depositing organization: University of Oregon.
Backbone
  Vector backbone: pHS1403
  Backbone size w/o insert (bp): 5000
  Vector type: Bacterial Expression
Growth in bacteria
  Bacterial resistance: Ampicillin, 100 μg/mL
  Growth temperature: 37°C
  Growth strain: DH5alpha
  Copy number: High Copy
Gene/Insert
  Gene/Insert name: T4 Lysozyme (alt name: 1157s)
  Species: Bacteriophage T4
  Insert size (bp): 600
  Mutation: T157S
  GenBank ID: NP_049736
  Entrez Gene: e (a.k.a. T4p123)
  Cloning method: Restriction Enzyme; 5′ cloning site BamHI (not destroyed); 3′ cloning site HindIII (not destroyed)
  Sequencing primers: 5′ na; 3′ GGCGTATCACGAGGCCC
Terms and licenses: Academic/Nonprofit Terms; Industry Terms: Not Available to Industry
Depositor comments: The BamHI site is 27 bp from the ATG and the HindIII site is 115 bp from the stop.
How to cite: T4 Lysozyme T157S was a gift from Brian Matthews (Addgene plasmid # 18649 ; http://n2t.net/addgene:18649 ; RRID:Addgene_18649)
