[The description below was written by a language model from this plasmid's Addgene catalogue record.]
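Description:
T4 Lysozyme T157S is a bacterial expression plasmid built on the pHS1403 backbone (about 5 kb without insert). It carries the bacteriophage T4 lysozyme gene (gene e) with a single amino-acid substitution, threonine 157 to serine. The plasmid is maintained at high copy number in E. coli and selected with ampicillin. The record does not name the origin of replication or the promoter that drives expression, and no feature table is provided, so the regulatory architecture of the backbone cannot be described from the available information.

The insert is roughly 600 bp and was cloned by restriction digestion between a 5′ BamHI site and a 3′ HindIII site. Both sites remain intact, so the fragment can be excised or transferred. According to the depositor's notes, the BamHI site lies 27 bp from the start codon and the HindIII site 115 bp from the stop codon, so the fragment includes short flanking untranslated sequence around the coding region. No fusion tags, reporters or other added elements are recorded, which suggests the protein is expressed without a tag, although the record does not state this explicitly.

T4 lysozyme is a small phage-encoded enzyme that degrades the bacterial cell wall, and it has long served as a model protein for studying folding, stability and structure. A point mutant such as T157S would typically be used to produce the variant protein in bacteria for comparison with the wild type. The record itself gives no specific application. It does note that distribution is limited to academic and nonprofit users.
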