>Addgene plasmid #18649 | T4 Lysozyme T157S | addgene partial sequence | sequence record 24434 | 18649 sequence with 3primeUP
GAAAAGCCCGCTCATTAGGCGGGCTCAGATCTGCTCATGTTTGACAGCTTATCATCGATAAGCTTCGGCA
ATAAATTCTTGATATGTTTTCATATGTTTCCTTTAAATATTTTAATTAGTAATTGTCTATTCAAGTAATT
GTGAATATACTATCACAATTCCAAGAGAAAGTAAACAGCTTTATAGATTTTTATACGCGTCCCAACTGCC
AGTTCTAAACGTTGTAATGACTCGTTTTGCGCGATTAGGTGTTTGATTATACCATCTACTTTTAGCTAAG
TTAACTGCTGCTTCATCCCAGCGTTTTTGTTGAAGCATACGTAAAGAGTTAGTAAATCCTGCCACACCGG
TTTCTCCCATTTGGAAAACCATATTAATCAATGCACAGCGACGAACCGCATCAAGAGAATCATAAACCGG
TTTTAATTTAGCATTTCTCAGAATTCCGCGAACAGCAGCATCAACATCCTGATTAAAGAGTTTTTCAGCC
TCATCTTTTGTAATTACACCATTGCAATTACGCCCAATAGCTTTATCTAATTCAGATTTAGCAGCATTAA
GTGATGGACTTTTTGTAAGCAAATGACCGATGCCNATAGTGTATAGCCTTCTGTGTCTTATAGATTTNAG
TCTAAGACCTTCATCTATACGTAACATTCNAATATATCCTAATACCCCNAAGCACGATGGACCNGTTCCN
GGNGAATGGTATCCGCNCCAATCCCCCATAACGAGCCGAGATANTTGCACNGGGNNG
